Addgene plasmid #68058: pC4M-F2E-GFP-FKBP
Purpose: express EGFP-tagged FKBP for heterodimerization with FRB in mammalian cells
Depositing lab: Richard Youle. Depositing organization: National Institute of Neurological Disorders and Strokes (NINDS). Publication: p62/SQSTM1 is required for Parkin-induced mitochondrial clustering but not mitophagy; VDAC1 is dispensable for both. Narendra D, Kane LA, Hauser DN, Fearnley IM, Youle RJ. Autophagy. 2010 Nov;6(8):1090-106. 13426 PubMed 20890124.
Backbone
  Vector backbone: pC4M-F2E (now pHet-Mem1)
  Backbone manufacturer: ARIAD (now Clontech
  Backbone size w/o insert (bp): 5726
  Total vector size (bp): 6395
  Vector type: Mammalian Expression
Growth in bacteria
  Bacterial resistance: Ampicillin, 100 μg/mL
  Growth temperature: 37°C
  Growth strain: DH5alpha
  Copy number: High Copy
Gene/Insert
  Gene/Insert name: EGFP
  Species: jellyfish
  Insert size (bp): 717
  GenBank ID: U55763.1
  Promoter: CMV
  Tag / fusion protein: 2xFKBP (C terminal on insert); HA (C terminal on insert)
  Cloning method: Restriction Enzyme; 5′ cloning site EcoRI (not destroyed); 3′ cloning site XbaI (not destroyed)
  Sequencing primers: 5′ CMVf: CGC AAA TGG GCG GTA GGC GTG; 3′ Bglob-intron-R: TTTGCCCCCTCCATATAACA
Terms and licenses: Academic/Nonprofit Terms; Industry Terms: Not Available to Industry
How to cite: pC4M-F2E-GFP-FKBP was a gift from Richard Youle (Addgene plasmid # 68058 ; http://n2t.net/addgene:68058 ; RRID:Addgene_68058)
