[The description below was written by a language model from this plasmid's Addgene catalogue record and pLannotate feature annotations shown in this document.]
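Description:
pC4M-F2E-GFP-FKBP is a 6,395 bp mammalian expression plasmid built on the pC4M-F2E backbone from the ARIAD regulated heterodimerization kit (later sold as pHet-Mem1). In bacteria it is maintained at high copy through a ColE1/pUC-type origin and selected with ampicillin via the β-lactamase gene. An f1 phage origin is also present, along with backbone remnants such as lacZα, lacI, rop and bom fragments, a T7 promoter and an SV40 early promoter segment. No mammalian selection marker is annotated, so the record gives no means of drug selection in mammalian cells.

The expression cassette is driven by the human CMV immediate-early enhancer and promoter, followed by an HSV TK 5′ untranslated region. EGFP, cloned between EcoRI and XbaI sites, is fused at its C terminus to two tandem FKBP12 domains and, according to the catalogue entry, an HA epitope tag, although the HA tag is not picked up in the feature table. The annotation software labels the first FKBP copy as the F36V variant (DmrB) and the second as a codon-altered synthetic FKBP12. This may simply reflect sequence-matching between near-identical repeats, since the catalogue describes both only as FKBP. Downstream, a rabbit β-globin intron, a short globin coding remnant and the β-globin polyadenylation signal provide splicing and 3′ end processing to support mRNA expression.

The stated purpose is to express a fluorescent FKBP fusion that can be chemically dimerized with an FRB-tagged partner in mammalian cells. Adding rapamycin or an analog bridges FKBP and FRB, allowing inducible recruitment of the green-labelled protein to wherever the FRB fusion resides. This lets relocalization be followed by microscopy.
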