Features (pLannotate 1.2.2; 19 found; start..end, strand, type, name):
     19..322     +  enhancer       CMV enhancer: human cytomegalovirus immediate early enhancer
    323..526     +  promoter       CMV promoter: human cytomegalovirus (CMV) immediate early promoter
    616..655     +  5'UTR          HSV TK 5'-UTR: 5' untranslated region from the herpes simplex virus thymidine kinase gene
    662..1378    +  CDS            EGFP: EGFP is a basic (constitutively fluorescent) green fluorescent protein published in 1996, derived from Aequorea victoria. It is reported to be a rapidly-maturing weak dimer with moderate acid sensitivity.
   1385..1705    +  CDS            DmrB: F36V mutant of FK506-binding protein FKBP12 binds synthetic ligands that do not bind wild-type FKBP
   1712..2032    +  CDS            FKBP: human FK506-binding protein FKBP12 synthetic gene with alternative codons
   2097..2669    +  intron         β-globin intron: intron from rabbit β-globin gene
   2673..2795    +  CDS            HBB: HBB_COLGU - Experimental evidence at transcript level: Swiss-Prot protein existence level 2. Involved in oxygen transport from the lung to the various peripheral tissues. From Colobus guereza (Mantled guereza) (Eastern black-and-white colobus monkey).
   2866..2921    +  polyA_signal   β-globin poly(A) signal: rabbit β-globin polyadenylation signal (Gil and Proudfoot, 1987)
   3259..3449    -  promoter       SV40 promoter: SV40 early promoter
   3449..3503    -  CDS            lacI (fragment): lac repressor; lacI; The lac repressor binds to the lac operator to inhibit transcription in E. coli. This inhibition can be relieved by adding lactose or isopropyl-β-D-thiogalactopyranoside (IPTG).
   3686..4274    -  rep_origin     ori: high-copy-number ColE1/pMB1/pBR322/pUC origin of replication
   4445..5317    -  CDS            AmpR: β-lactamase; bla; confers resistance to ampicillin, carbenicillin, and related antibiotics
   5318..5422    -  promoter       AmpR promoter: bla
   5517..5552    +  CDS            rop (fragment): Rop protein, which maintains plasmids at low copy number; rop
   5654..5753    +  misc_feature   bom (fragment): basis of mobility region from pBR322
   5754..6209    -  rep_origin     f1 ori (sequence partly withheld): f1 bacteriophage origin of replication; arrow indicates direction of (+) strand synthesis
   6217..6374    -  CDS            lacZα (fragment): LacZα fragment of β-galactosidase; lacZ fragment
   6377..6395    +  promoter       T7 promoter: promoter for bacteriophage T7 RNA polymerase
>Addgene plasmid #68058 | pC4M-F2E-GFP-FKBP | depositor full sequence | sequence record 118630 | pC4M-F2E-GFP-FKBP sequence 6395 bps
ACGCGTTCGAGCTCGCCCCGTTACATAACTTACGGTAAATGGCCCGCCTGGCTGACCGCCCAACGACCCC
CGCCCATTGACGTCAATAATGACGTATGTTCCCATAGTAACGCCAATAGGGACTTTCCATTGACGTCAAT
GGGTGGAGTATTTACGGTAAACTGCCCACTTGGCAGTACATCAAGTGTATCATATGCCAAGTACGCCCCC
TATTGACGTCAATGACGGTAAATGGCCCGCCTGGCATTATGCCCAGTACATGACCTTATGGGACTTTCCT
ACTTGGCAGTACATCTACGTATTAGTCATCGCTATTACCATGGTGATGCGGTTTTGGCAGTACATCAATG
GGCGTGGATAGCGGTTTGACTCACGGGGATTTCCAAGTCTCCACCCCATTGACGTCAATGGGAGTTTGTT
TTGGCACCAAAATCAACGGGACTTTCCAAAATGTCGTAACAACTCCGCCCCATTGACGCAAATGGGCGGT
AGGCGTGTACGGTGGGAGGTCTATATAAGCAGAGCTCGTTTAGTGAACCGTCAGATCGCCTGGAGACGCC
ATCCACGCTGTTTTGACCTCCATAGAAGACACCGGGACCGATCCAGCCTCCGGGGGATCTTGGTGGCGTG
AAACTCCCGCACCTCTTCGGCCAGCGAATTCATGGTGAGCAAGGGCGAGGAGCTGTTCACCGGGGTGGTG
CCCATCCTGGTCGAGCTGGACGGCGACGTAAACGGCCACAAGTTCAGCGTGTCCGGCGAGGGCGAGGGCG
ATGCCACCTACGGCAAGCTGACCCTGAAGTTCATCTGCACCACCGGCAAGCTGCCCGTGCCCTGGCCCAC
CCTCGTGACCACCCTGACCTACGGCGTGCAGTGCTTCAGCCGCTACCCCGACCACATGAAGCAGCACGAC
TTCTTCAAGTCCGCCATGCCCGAAGGCTACGTCCAGGAGCGCACCATCTTCTTCAAGGACGACGGCAACT
ACAAGACCCGCGCCGAGGTGAAGTTCGAGGGCGACACCCTGGTGAACCGCATCGAGCTGAAGGGCATCGA
CTTCAAGGAGGACGGCAACATCCTGGGGCACAAGCTGGAGTACAACTACAACAGCCACAACGTCTATATC
ATGGCCGACAAGCAGAAGAACGGCATCAAGGTGAACTTCAAGATCCGCCACAACATCGAGGACGGCAGCG
TGCAGCTCGCCGACCACTACCAGCAGAACACCCCCATCGGCGACGGCCCCGTGCTGCTGCCCGACAACCA
CTACCTGAGCACCCAGTCCGCCCTGAGCAAAGACCCCAACGAGAAGCGCGATCACATGGTCCTGCTGGAG
TTCGTGACCGCCGCCGGGATCACTCTCGGCATGGACGAGCTGTACAAGTCTAGAGGAGTGCAGGTGGAAA
CCATCTCCCCAGGAGACGGGCGCACCTTCCCCAAGCGCGGCCAGACCTGCGTGGTGCACTACACCGGGAT
GCTTGAAGATGGAAAGAAATTTGATTCCTCCCGGGACAGAAACAAGCCCTTTAAGTTTATGCTAGGCAAG
CAGGAGGTGATCCGAGGCTGGGAAGAAGGGGTTGCCCAGATGAGTGTGGGTCAGAGAGCCAAACTGACTA
TATCTCCAGATTATGCCTATGGTGCCACTGGGCACCCAGGCATCATCCCACCACATGCCACTCTCGTCTT
CGATGTGGAGCTTCTAAAACTGGAAACTAGAGGCGTGCAGGTCGAGACCATCAGCCCCGGCGACGGCCGC
ACCTTTCCCAAGAGAGGCCAGACTTGCGTGGTCCACTACACCGGCATGCTGGAGGACGGCAAGAAGTTCG
ACAGCAGCCGCGACCGCAACAAGCCCTTCAAGTTCATGCTGGGCAAACAGGAAGTGATCCGCGGCTGGGA
GGAAGGCGTGGCTCAGATGAGCGTGGGGCAGCGGGCCAAGCTGACCATCAGCCCCGACTATGCCTACGGC
GCCACCGGCCACCCCGGCATCATCCCCCCCCACGCCACCCTGGTGTTCGACGTGGAGCTGCTGAAGCTGG
AGACTAGTTATCCGTACGACGTACCAGACTACGCATAAGAAAAGTGAGGATCCTGAGAACTTCAGGGTGA
GTTTGGGGACCCTTGATTGTTCTTTCTTTTTCGCTATTGTAAAATTCATGTTATATGGAGGGGGCAAAGT
TTTCAGGGTGTTGTTTAGAATGGGAAGATGTCCCTTGTATCACCATGGACCCTCATGATAATTTTGTTTC
TTTCACTTTCTACTCTGTTGACAACCATTGTCTCCTCTTATTTTCTTTTCATTTTCTGTAACTTTTTCGT
TAAACTTTAGCTTGCATTTGTAACGAATTTTTAAATTCACTTTTGTTTATTTGTCAGATTGTAAGTACTT
TCTCTAATCACTTTTTTTTCAAGGCAATCAGGGTATATTATATTGTACTTCAGCACAGTTTTAGAGAACA
ATTGTTATAATTAAATGATAAGGTAGAATATTTCTGCATATAAATTCTGGCTGGCGTGGAAATATTCTTA
TTGGTAGAAACAACTACACCCTGGTCATCATCCTGCCTTTCTCTTTATGGTTACAATGATATACACTGTT
TGAGATGAGGATAAAATACTCTGAGTCCAAACCGGGCCCCTCTGCTAACCATGTTCATGCCTTCTTCTTT
TTCCTACAGCTCCTGGGCAACGTGCTGGTTGTTGTGCTGTCTCATCATTTTGGCAAAGGATTCACTCCTC
AGGTGCAGGCTGCCTATCAGAAGGTGGTGGCTGGTGTGGCCAATGCCCTGGCTCACAAATACCACTGAGA
TCTTTTTCCCTCTGCCAAAAATTATGGGGACATCATGAAGCCCCTTGAGCATCTGACTTCTGGCTAATAA
AGGAAATTTATTTTCATTGCAATAGTGTGTTGGAATTTTTTGTGTCTCTCACTCGGAAGGACATATGGGA
GGGCAAATCATTTAAAACATCAGAATGAGTATTTGGTTTAGAGTTTGGCAACATATGCCATATGCTGGCT
GCCATGAACAAAGGTGGCTATAAAGAGGTCATCAGTATATGAAACAGCCCCCTGCTGTCCATTCCTTATT
CCATAGAAAAGCCTTGACTTGAGGTTAGATTTTTTTTATATTTTGTTTTGTGTTATTTTTTTCTTTAACA
TCCCTAAAATTTTCCTTACATGTTTTACTAGCCAGATTTTTCCTCCTCTCCTGACTACTCCCAGTCATAG
CTGTCCCTCTTCTCTTATGAAGATCCCTCGAGGAGCTTTTTGCAAAAGCCCTAGGCCTCCAAAAAAGCCT
CTTCACTACTTCTGGAATAGCTCAGAGGCCGAGGCGGCCTCGGCCTCTGCATAAATAAAAAAAATTAGTC
AGCCATGGGGCGGAGAATGGGCGGAACTGGGCGGAGTTAGGGGCGGGATGGGCGGAGTTAGGGGCGGGAC
TATGGTTGCTGACTAATTGCTGCATTAATGAATCGGCCAACGCGCGGGGAGAGGCGGTTTGCGTATTGGG
CGCTCTTCCGCTTCCTCGCTCACTGACTCGCTGCGCTCGGTCGTTCGGCTGCGGCGAGCGGTATCAGCTC
ACTCAAAGGCGGTAATACGGTTATCCACAGAATCAGGGGATAACGCAGGAAAGAACATGTGAGCAAAAGG
CCAGCAAAAGGCCAGGAACCGTAAAAAGGCCGCGTTGCTGGCGTTTTTCCATAGGCTCCGCCCCCCTGAC
GAGCATCACAAAAATCGACGCTCAAGTCAGAGGTGGCGAAACCCGACAGGACTATAAAGATACCAGGCGT
TTCCCCCTGGAAGCTCCCTCGTGCGCTCTCCTGTTCCGACCCTGCCGCTTACCGGATACCTGTCCGCCTT
TCTCCCTTCGGGAAGCGTGGCGCTTTCTCATAGCTCACGCTGTAGGTATCTCAGTTCGGTGTAGGTCGTT
CGCTCCAAGCTGGGCTGTGTGCACGAACCCCCCGTTCAGCCCGACCGCTGCGCCTTATCCGGTAACTATC
GTCTTGAGTCCAACCCGGTAAGACACGACTTATCGCCACTGGCAGCAGCCACTGGTAACAGGATTAGCAG
AGCGAGGTATGTAGGCGGTGCTACAGAGTTCTTGAAGTGGTGGCCTAACTACGGCTACACTAGAAGGACA
GTATTTGGTATCTGCGCTCTGCTGAAGCCAGTTACCTTCGGAAAAAGAGTTGGTAGCTCTTGATCCGGCA
AACAAACCACCGCTGGTAGCGGTGGTTTTTTTGTTTGCAAGCAGCAGATTACGCGCAGAAAAAAAGGATC
TCAAGAAGATCCTTTGATCTTTTCTACGGGGTCTGACGCTCAGTGGAACGAAAACTCACGTTAAGGGATT
TTGGTCATGAGATTATCAAAAAGGATCTTCACCTAGATCCTTTTAAATTAAAAATGAAGTTTTAAATCAA
TCTAAAGTATATATGAGTAAACTTGGTCTGACAGTTACCAATGCTTAATCAGTGAGGCACCTATCTCAGC
GATCTGTCTATTTCGTTCATCCATAGTTGCCTGACTCCCCGTCGTGTAGATAACTACGATACGGGAGGGC
TTACCATCTGGCCCCAGTGCTGCAATGATACCGCGAGACCCACGCTCACCGGCTCCAGATTTATCAGCAA
TAAACCAGCCAGCCGGAAGGGCCGAGCGCAGAAGTGGTCCTGCAACTTTATCCGCCTCCATCCAGTCTAT
TAATTGTTGCCGGGAAGCTAGAGTAAGTAGTTCGCCAGTTAATAGTTTGCGCAACGTTGTTGCCATTGCT
ACAGGCATCGTGGTGTCACGCTCGTCGTTTGGTATGGCTTCATTCAGCTCCGGTTCCCAACGATCAAGGC
GAGTTACATGATCCCCCATGTTGTGCAAAAAAGCGGTTAGCTCCTTCGGTCCTCCGATCGTTGTCAGAAG
TAAGTTGGCCGCAGTGTTATCACTCATGGTTATGGCAGCACTGCATAATTCTCTTACTGTCATGCCATCC
GTAAGATGCTTTTCTGTGACTGGTGAGTACTCAACCAAGTCATTCTGAGAATAGTGTATGCGGCGACCGA
GTTGCTCTTGCCCGGCGTCAATACGGGATAATACCGCGCCACATAGCAGAACTTTAAAAGTGCTCATCAT
TGCCACCTCCACCTGAAAACGTTCTTCGGGGCGAAAACTCTCAAGGATCTTACCGCTGTTGAGATCCAGT
TCGATGTAACCCACTCGTGCACCCAACTGATCTTCAGCATCTTTTACTTTCACCAGCGTTTCTGGGTGAG
CAAAAACAGGAAGGCAAAATGCCGCAAAAAAGGGAATAAGGGCGACACGGAAATGTTGAATACTCATACT
CTTCCTTTTTCAATATTATTGAAGCATTTATCAGGGTTATTGTCTCATGAGCGGATACATATTTGAATGT
ATTTAGAAAAATAAACAAATAGGGGTTCCGCGCACATTTCCCCGAAAAGTGCCACCTGACGTCTAAGAAA
CCATTATTATCATGACATTAACCTATAAAAATAGGCGTATCACGAGGCCCTTTCGTCTCGCGCGTTTCGG
TGATGACGGTGAAAACCTCTGACACATGCAGCTCCCGGAGACGGTCACAGCTTGTCTGTAAGCGGATGCC
GGGAGCAGACAAGCCCGTCAGGGCGCGTCAGCGGGTGTTGGCGGGTGTCGGGGCTGGCTTAACTATGCGG
CATCAGAGCAGATTGTACTGAGAGTGCACCATATGCGGTGTGAAATACCGCACAGATGCGTAAGGAGAAA
ATACCGCATCAGGAAATTGTAAACGTTAATATTTTGTTAAAATTCGCGTTAAATTTTTGTTAAATCAGCT
CATTTTTTAACCAATAGGCCGAAATCGGCAAAATCCCTTATAAATCAAAAGAATAGACCGAGATAGGGT
[37 nt withheld, positions 5880-5916]
AAAGAACGTGGACTCCAACGTCAAAGG
[49 nt withheld, positions 5944-5992]
T
[91 nt withheld, positions 5994-6084]
G
[124 nt withheld, positions 6086-6209]
CGCGCCATTCGCCATTCAGGCTGCGCAACTGTTGGGAAGGGCGATCGGTGCGGGCCTCTTCGCTATTACG
CCAGCTGGCGAAAGGGGGATGTGCTGCAAGGCGATTAAGTTGGGTAACGCCAGGGTTTTCCCAGTCACGA
CGTTGTAAAACGACGGCCAGTGAATTGTAATACGACTCACTATAGG
