>Addgene plasmid #68058 | pC4M-F2E-GFP-FKBP | addgene partial sequence | sequence record 122006 | CMV-F 5'-CGCAAATGGGCGGTAGGCGTG-3'
TAGAAGACACCGGGACCGATCCAGCCTCCGGGGGATCTTGGTGGCGTGAAACTCCCGCACCTCTTCGGCC
AGCGAATTCACCATGGTGAGCAAGGGCGAGGAGCTGTTCACCGGGGTGGTGCCCATCCTGGTCGAGCTGG
ACGGCGACGTAAACGGCCACAAGTTCAGCGTGTCCGGCGAGGGCGAGGGCGATGCCACCTACGGCAAGCT
GACCCTGAAGTTCATCTGCACCACCGGCAAGCTGCCCGTGCCCTGGCCCACCCTCGTGACCACCCTGACC
TACGGCGTGCAGTGCTTCAGCCGCTACCCCGACCACATGAAGC
