>Addgene plasmid #68058 | pC4M-F2E-GFP-FKBP | addgene partial sequence | sequence record 123526 | FKBP-F 5'-cacatgccactctcgtcttc-3'
ACTAGAGGCGTGCAGGTCGAGACCATCAGCCCCGGCGACGGCCGCACCTTTCCCAAGAGAGGCCAGACTT
GCGTGGTCCACTACACCGGCATGCTGGAGGACGGCAAGAAGTTCGACAGCAGCCGCGACCGCAACAAGCC
CTTCAAGTTCATGCTGGGCAAACAGGAAGTGATCCGCGGCTGGGAGGAAGGCGTGGCTCAGATGAGCGTG
GGGCAGCGGGCCAAGCTGACCATCAGCCCCGACTATGCCTACGGCGCCACCGGCCACCCCGGCATCATCC
CCCCCCACGCCACCCTGGTGTTCGACGTGGAGCTGCTGAAGCTGGAGACTAGTTATCCGTACGACGTACC
AGACTACGCATAAGAAAAGTGAGGATCCTGAGAACTTCAGGGTGAGTTTGGGGACCCTTGATTGTTCTTT
CTTTTTCGCTATTGTAAAATTCATGTTATATGGAGGGGGCAAAGTTTTCAGGGTGTTGTTTAGAATGGGA
AGATGTCCCTTGTATCACCATGGACCCTCATGATAATTTTGTTTCTTTCACTTTCTACTCTGTTGACAAC
CATTGTCTCCTCTTATTTTCTTTTCATTTTCTGTAACTTTTTCGTTAAACTTTAGCTTGCATTTGTAACG
AATTTTTAAATTCACTTTTGTTTATTTGTCAGATTGTAAGTACTTTCTCTAATCACTTTTTTTTCAAGGC
AATCAGGGTATATTATATTGTACTTCAGCACAGTTTTAGAGAACAATTGTTATAATTAAATGATAAGGTA
GAATATTTCTGCATATAAATTCTGGCTGGCGTGGAAATATTCTTATTGGTAGAAACAACTACACCCTGGT
CATCATCCTGCCTTTCTCTTTATGGTTACAATGATATACACTGTTTGAGATGAGGATAAAATACTCTGAG
TCCAAACCGGGCCCCTCTGCTAACCATGTTCATGCCTTCTTC
